LOCUS       Exported 5517 bp ds-DNA circular SYN 12-MAY-2021
DEFINITION  Expression of Flag tagged human FOXA2 in mammalian cells.
ACCESSION   .
VERSION     .
KEYWORDS    Flag-FOXA2
SOURCE      synthetic DNA construct
  ORGANISM  synthetic DNA construct
REFERENCE   1 (bases 1 to 5517)
  AUTHORS   Moparthi L, Koch S
  TITLE     A uniform expression library for the exploration of FOX
            transcription factor biology
  JOURNAL   Elsevier 2020
REFERENCE   2 (bases 1 to 5517)
  AUTHORS   .
  TITLE     Direct Submission
  JOURNAL   Exported May 12, 2021 from SnapGene Server 1.1.58
            http://www.snapgene.com
FEATURES             Location/Qualifiers
     source          1..5517
                     /organism="synthetic DNA construct"
                     /mol_type="other DNA"
     promoter        35..53
                     /label=SP6 promoter
                     /note="promoter for bacteriophage SP6 RNA polymerase"
     primer_bind     35..52
                     /label=SP6
                     /note="SP6 promoter, forward primer"
     regulatory      85..94
                     /regulatory_class="other"
                     /note="vertebrate consensus sequence for strong initiation
                     of translation (Kozak, 1987)"
     CDS             94..117
                     /codon_start=1
                     /product="FLAG(R) epitope tag, followed by an enterokinase
                     cleavage site"
                     /label=FLAG
                     /translation="DYKDDDDK"
     regulatory      298..307
                     /regulatory_class="other"
                     /note="vertebrate consensus sequence for strong initiation
                     of translation (Kozak, 1987)"
     promoter        complement(1547..1564)
                     /label=T7 promoter
                     /note="promoter for bacteriophage T7 RNA polymerase"
     polyA_signal    1569..1703
                     /label=SV40 poly(A) signal
                     /note="SV40 polyadenylation signal"
     primer_bind     complement(1593..1612)
                     /label=EBV-rev
                     /note="SV40 polyA terminator, reverse primer"
     primer_bind     1647..1666
                     /label=SV40pA-R
                     /note="SV40 polyA, reverse primer"
     primer_bind     complement(1816..1836)
                     /label=T3
                     /note="T3 promoter, forward primer"
     promoter        complement(1816..1834)
                     /label=T3 promoter
                     /note="promoter for bacteriophage T3 RNA polymerase"
     primer_bind     complement(1855..1871)
                     /label=M13 rev
                     /note="common sequencing primer, one of multiple similar
                     variants"
     primer_bind     complement(1855..1871)
                     /label=M13 Reverse
                     /note="In lacZ gene. Also called M13-rev"
     primer_bind     complement(1868..1890)
                     /label=M13/pUC Reverse
                     /note="In lacZ gene"
     protein_bind    1879..1895
                     /label=lac operator
                     /bound_moiety="lac repressor encoded by lacI"
                     /note="The lac repressor binds to the lac operator to
                     inhibit transcription in E. coli. This inhibition can be
                     relieved by adding lactose or
                     isopropyl-beta-D-thiogalactopyranoside (IPTG)."
     promoter        complement(1903..1933)
                     /label=lac promoter
                     /note="promoter for the E. coli lac operon"
     protein_bind    1948..1969
                     /label=CAP binding site
                     /bound_moiety="E. coli catabolite activator protein"
                     /note="CAP binding activates transcription in the presence
                     of cAMP."
     primer_bind     complement(2086..2103)
                     /label=L4440
                     /note="L4440 vector, forward primer"
     rep_origin      complement(2257..2845)
                     /direction=LEFT
                     /label=ori
                     /note="high-copy-number ColE1/pMB1/pBR322/pUC origin of
                     replication"
     primer_bind     complement(2337..2356)
                     /label=pBR322ori-F
                     /note="pBR322 origin, forward primer"
     CDS             complement(3016..3876)
                     /codon_start=1
                     /gene="bla"
                     /product="beta-lactamase"
                     /label=AmpR
                     /note="confers resistance to ampicillin, carbenicillin, and
                     related antibiotics"
                     /translation="MSIQHFRVALIPFFAAFCLPVFAHPETLVKVKDAEDQLGARVGYI
                     ELDLNSGKILESFRPEERFPMMSTFKVLLCGAVLSRIDAGQEQLGRRIHYSQNDLVEYS
                     PVTEKHLTDGMTVRELCSAAITMSDNTAANLLLTTIGGPKELTAFLHNMGDHVTRLDRW
                     EPELNEAIPNDERDTTMPVAMATTLRKLLTGELLTLASRQQLIDWMEADKVAGPLLRSA
                     LPAGWFIADKSGAGERGSRGIIAALGPDGKPSRIVVIYTTGSQATMDERNRQIAEIGAS
                     LIKHW"
     primer_bind     3639..3658
                     /label=Amp-R
                     /note="Ampicillin resistance gene, reverse primer"
     promoter        complement(3877..3981)
                     /gene="bla"
                     /label=AmpR promoter
     rep_origin      complement(4007..4462)
                     /direction=LEFT
                     /label=f1 ori
                     /note="f1 bacteriophage origin of replication; arrow
                     indicates direction of (+) strand synthesis"
     primer_bind     complement(4144..4165)
                     /label=F1ori-F
                     /note="F1 origin, forward primer"
     primer_bind     4356..4375
                     /label=F1ori-R
                     /note="F1 origin, reverse primer"
     promoter        4540..5517
                     /label=CMV IE94 promoter
                     /note="enhancer/promoter region of simian cytomegalovirus
                     major immediate early transcription unit IE94"
ORIGIN
        1 cgccattctg cctggggacg tcggagcaag cttgatttag gtgacactat agaatacaag
       61 ctacttgttc tttttgcagg atcagccacc atggattaca aggacgacga cgataaggga
      121 tcccatcgat tcgaattcca ctcggcttcc agtatgctgg gagcggtgaa gatggaaggg
      181 cacgagccgt ccgactggag cagctactat gcagagcccg agggctactc ctccgtgagc
      241 aacatgaacg ccggcctggg gatgaacggc atgaacacgt acatgagcat gtcggcggcc
      301 gccatgggca gcggctcggg caacatgagc gcgggctcca tgaacatgtc gtcgtacgtg
      361 ggcgctggca tgagcccgtc cctggcgggg atgtcccccg gcgcgggcgc catggcgggc
      421 atgggcggct cggccggggc ggccggcgtg gcgggcatgg ggccgcactt gagtcccagc
      481 ctgagcccgc tcggggggca ggcggccggg gccatgggcg gcctggcccc ctacgccaac
      541 atgaactcca tgagccccat gtacgggcag gcgggcctga gccgcgcccg cgaccccaag
      601 acctacaggc gcagctacac gcacgcaaag ccgccctact cgtacatctc gctcatcacc
      661 atggccatcc agcagagccc caacaagatg ctgacgctga gcgagatcta ccagtggatc
      721 atggacctct tccccttcta ccggcagaac cagcagcgct ggcagaactc catccgccac
      781 tcgctctcct tcaacgactg tttcctgaag gtgccccgct cgcccgacaa gcccggcaag
      841 ggctccttct ggaccctgca ccctgactcg ggcaacatgt tcgagaacgg ctgctacctg
      901 cgccgccaga agcgcttcaa gtgcgagaag cagctggcgc tgaaggaggc cgcaggcgcc
      961 gccggcagcg gcaagaaggc ggccgccgga gcccaggcct cacaggctca actcggggag
     1021 gccgccgggc cggcctccga gactccggcg ggcaccgagt cgcctcactc gagcgcctcc
     1081 ccgtgccagg agcacaagcg agggggcctg ggagagctga aggggacgcc ggctgcggcg
     1141 ctgagccccc cagagccggc gccctctccc gggcagcagc agcaggccgc ggcccacctg
     1201 ctgggcccgc cccaccaccc gggcctgccg cctgaggccc acctgaagcc ggaacaccac
     1261 tacgccttca accacccgtt ctccatcaac aacctcatgt cctcggagca gcagcaccac
     1321 cacagccacc accaccacca gccccacaaa atggacctca aggcctacga acaggtgatg
     1381 cactaccccg gctacggttc ccccatgcct ggcagcttgg ccatgggccc ggtcacgaac
     1441 aaaacgggcc tggacgcctc gcccctggcc gcagatacct cctactacca gggggtgtac
     1501 tcccggccca ttatgaactc ctcttaagaa gacgacggct ctagaactat agtgagtcgt
     1561 attacgtaga tccagacatg ataagataca ttgatgagtt tggacaaacc acaactagaa
     1621 tgcagtgaaa aaaatgcttt atttgtgaaa tttgtgatgc tattgcttta tttgtaacca
     1681 ttataagctg caataaacaa gttaacaaca acaattgcat tcattttatg tttcaggttc
     1741 agggggaggt gtgggaggtt ttttaattcg cggccgcggc gccaatgcat tgggcccggt
     1801 acccagcttt tgttcccttt agtgagggtt aattgcgcgc ttggcgtaat catggtcata
     1861 gctgtttcct gtgtgaaatt gttatccgct cacaattcca cacaacatac gagccgggag
     1921 cataaagtgt aaagcctggg gtgcctaatg agtgagctaa ctcacattaa ttgcgttgcg
     1981 ctcactgccc gctttccagt cgggaaacct gtcgtgccag ctgcattaat gaatcggcca
     2041 acgcgcgggg agaggcggtt tgcgtattgg gcgctcttcc gcttcctcgc tcactgactc
     2101 gctgcgctcg gtcgttcggc tgcggcgagc ggtatcagct cactcaaagg cggtaatacg
     2161 gttatccaca gaatcagggg ataacgcagg aaagaacatg tgagcaaaag gccagcaaaa
     2221 ggccaggaac cgtaaaaagg ccgcgttgct ggcgtttttc cataggctcc gcccccctga
     2281 cgagcatcac aaaaatcgac gctcaagtca gaggtggcga aacccgacag gactataaag
     2341 ataccaggcg tttccccctg gaagctccct cgtgcgctct cctgttccga ccctgccgct
     2401 taccggatac ctgtccgcct ttctcccttc gggaagcgtg gcgctttctc atagctcacg
     2461 ctgtaggtat ctcagttcgg tgtaggtcgt tcgctccaag ctgggctgtg tgcacgaacc
     2521 ccccgttcag cccgaccgct gcgccttatc cggtaactat cgtcttgagt ccaacccggt
     2581 aagacacgac ttatcgccac tggcagcagc cactggtaac aggattagca gagcgaggta
     2641 tgtaggcggt gctacagagt tcttgaagtg gtggcctaac tacggctaca ctagaagaac
     2701 agtatttggt atctgcgctc tgctgaagcc agttaccttc ggaaaaagag ttggtagctc
     2761 ttgatccggc aaacaaacca ccgctggtag cggtggtttt tttgtttgca agcagcagat
     2821 tacgcgcaga aaaaaaggat ctcaagaaga tcctttgatc ttttctacgg ggtctgacgc
     2881 tcagtggaac gaaaactcac gttaagggat tttggtcatg agattatcaa aaaggatctt
     2941 cacctagatc cttttaaatt aaaaatgaag ttttaaatca atctaaagta tatatgagta
     3001 aacttggtct gacagttacc aatgcttaat cagtgaggca cctatctcag cgatctgtct
     3061 atttcgttca tccatagttg cctgactccc cgtcgtgtag ataactacga tacgggaggg
     3121 cttaccatct ggccccagtg ctgcaatgat accgcgagac ccacgctcac cggctccaga
     3181 tttatcagca ataaaccagc cagccggaag ggccgagcgc agaagtggtc ctgcaacttt
     3241 atccgcctcc atccagtcta ttaattgttg ccgggaagct agagtaagta gttcgccagt
     3301 taatagtttg cgcaacgttg ttgccattgc tacaggcatc gtggtgtcac gctcgtcgtt
     3361 tggtatggct tcattcagct ccggttccca acgatcaagg cgagttacat gatcccccat
     3421 gttgtgcaaa aaagcggtta gctccttcgg tcctccgatc gttgtcagaa gtaagttggc
     3481 cgcagtgtta tcactcatgg ttatggcagc actgcataat tctcttactg tcatgccatc
     3541 cgtaagatgc ttttctgtga ctggtgagta ctcaaccaag tcattctgag aatagtgtat
     3601 gcggcgaccg agttgctctt gcccggcgtc aatacgggat aataccgcgc cacatagcag
     3661 aactttaaaa gtgctcatca ttggaaaacg ttcttcgggg cgaaaactct caaggatctt
     3721 accgctgttg agatccagtt cgatgtaacc cactcgtgca cccaactgat cttcagcatc
     3781 ttttactttc accagcgttt ctgggtgagc aaaaacagga aggcaaaatg ccgcaaaaaa
     3841 gggaataagg gcgacacgga aatgttgaat actcatactc ttcctttttc aatattattg
     3901 aagcatttat cagggttatt gtctcatgag cggatacata tttgaatgta tttagaaaaa
     3961 taaacaaata ggggttccgc gcacatttcc ccgaaaagtg ccacctaaat tgtaagcgtt
     4021 aatattttgt taaaattcgc gttaaatttt tgttaaatca gctcattttt taaccaatag
     4081 gccgaaatcg gcaaaatccc ttataaatca aaagaataga ccgagatagg gttgagtgtt
     4141 gttccagttt ggaacaagag tccactatta aagaacgtgg actccaacgt caaaggnnnn
     4201 nnnnnnnnnn nnnnnnnnnn nnnnnnnnnn nnnnnnnnnn nnnnntnnnn nnnnnnnnnn
     4261 nnnnnnnnnn nnnnnnnnnn nnnnnnnnnn nnnnnnnnnn nnnnnnnnnn nnnnnnnnnn
     4321 nnnnnnnnnn nnnnnnngnn nnnnnnnnnn nnnnnnnnnn nnnnnnnnnn nnnnnnnnnn
     4381 nnnnnnnnnn nnnnnnnnnn nnnnnnnnnn nnnnnnnnnn nnnnnnnnnn nnnnnnnnnn
     4441 nnnnnnnnnn nnnnnnnnnn nncccattcg ccattcaggc tgcgcaactg ttgggaaggg
     4501 cgatcggtgc gggcctcttc gctattacgc cagtcgaccg ccaattcaat atggcgtata
     4561 tggactcatg ccaattcaat atggtggatc tggacctgtg ccaattcaat atggcgtata
     4621 tggactcgtg ccaattcaat atggtggatc tggaccccag ccaattcaat atggcggact
     4681 tggcaccatg ccaattcaat atggcggacc tggcactgtg ccaactgggg aggggtctac
     4741 ttggcacggt gccaagtttg aggaggggtc ttggccctgt gccaagtccg ccatattgaa
     4801 ttggcatggt gccaataatg gcggccatat tggctatatg ccaggatcaa tatataggca
     4861 atatccaata tggccctatg ccaatatggc tattggccag gttcaatact atgtattggc
     4921 cctatgccat atagtattcc atatatgggt tttcctattg acgtagatag cccctcccaa
     4981 tgggcggtcc catataccat atatggggct tcctaatacc gcccatagcc actcccccat
     5041 tgacgtcaat ggtctctata tatggtcttt cctattgacg tcatatgggc ggtcctattg
     5101 acgtatatgg cgcctccccc attgacgtca attacggtaa atggcccgcc tggctcaatg
     5161 cccattgacg tcaataggac cacccaccat tgacgtcaat gggatggctc attgcccatt
     5221 catatccgtt ctcacgcccc ctattgacgt caatgacggt aaatggccca cttggcagta
     5281 catcaatatc tattaatagt aacttggcaa gtacattact attggaagta cgccagggta
     5341 cattggcagt actcccattg acgtcaatgg cggtaaatgg cccgcgatgg ctgccaagta
     5401 catccccatt gacgtcaatg gggaggggca atgacgcaaa tgggcgttcc attgacgtaa
     5461 atgggcggta ggcgtgccta atgggaggtc tatataagca atgctcgttt agggaac
//
