[The description below was written by a language model from this plasmid's Addgene catalogue record and the feature table of its GenBank file.]
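Description:
Flag-FOXA2 is a 5,517 bp circular mammalian expression plasmid built on the pCS2+ N-flag backbone. It carries the human FOXA2 coding sequence (also known as HNF-3-beta), a forkhead box transcription factor, as an insert of about 1.4 kb cloned between EcoRI and XbaI sites that both remain intact. Transcription in mammalian cells is driven by the simian cytomegalovirus IE94 enhancer/promoter, which lies at the end of the numbered sequence and reads across the plasmid origin into the expression cassette. A Kozak consensus precedes a backbone-encoded FLAG epitope, which includes an enterokinase cleavage site and is fused to the N terminus of FOXA2. An SV40 polyadenylation signal terminates the transcript. The feature table does not annotate the FOXA2 open reading frame itself, although a second Kozak-like motif is marked within the insert region.

As is typical of pCS2-type vectors, an SP6 promoter sits between the CMV IE94 promoter and the tag, so sense RNA could be made by in vitro transcription. T7 and T3 promoters are present in the opposite orientation downstream of the insert. The plasmid is propagated in E. coli through a high-copy ColE1/pUC-type origin and selected with ampicillin via the beta-lactamase gene. An f1 origin and residual lac promoter/operator sequences are also present from the backbone.

The plasmid belongs to a uniform library of FOX transcription factor expression constructs. It is intended for expressing FLAG-tagged FOXA2 in mammalian cells, where the epitope allows detection or pull-down with anti-FLAG reagents.
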