Addgene plasmid #153110: Flag-FOXA2
Purpose: Expression of Flag tagged human FOXA2 in mammalian cells
Depositing lab: Stefan Koch. Depositing organization: Linkopings Universitet. Publication: A uniform expression library for the exploration of FOX transcription factor biology. Moparthi L, Koch S. Differentiation. 2020 Sep - Oct;115:30-36. doi: 10.1016/j.diff.2020.08.002. Epub 2020 Aug 20. PubMed 32858261.
Backbone
  Vector backbone: pCS2+ N-flag
  Backbone size w/o insert (bp): 4131
  Vector type: Mammalian Expression
Growth in bacteria
  Bacterial resistance: Ampicillin, 100 μg/mL
  Growth temperature: 37°C
  Growth strain: DH5alpha
  Copy number: High Copy
Gene/Insert
  Gene/Insert name: human FOXA2
  Species: H. sapiens (human)
  Insert size (bp): 1401
  Entrez Gene: FOXA2 (a.k.a. HNF-3-beta, HNF3B, TCF3B)
  Promoter: CMV IE94
  Tag / fusion protein: Flag (N terminal on backbone)
  Cloning method: Restriction Enzyme; 5′ cloning site EcoRI (not destroyed); 3′ cloning site XbaI (not destroyed)
  Sequencing primers: 5′ SP6; 3′ EBV-rev
Terms and licenses: Academic/Nonprofit Terms; Industry Terms: Not Available to Industry
How to cite: Flag-FOXA2 was a gift from Stefan Koch (Addgene plasmid # 153110 ; http://n2t.net/addgene:153110 ; RRID:Addgene_153110)
