>Addgene plasmid #153110 | Flag-FOXA2 | depositor partial sequence | sequence record 296280 | hFOXA2 gene sequence
ATGCACTCGGCTTCCAGTATGCTGGGAGCGGTGAAGATGGAAGGGCACGAGCCGTCCGACTGGAGCAGCT
ACTATGCAGAGCCCGAGGGCTACTCCTCCGTGAGCAACATGAACGCCGGCCTGGGGATGAACGGCATGAA
CACGTACATGAGCATGTCGGCGGCCGCCATGGGCAGCGGCTCGGGCAACATGAGCGCGGGCTCCATGAAC
ATGTCGTCGTACGTGGGCGCTGGCATGAGCCCGTCCCTGGCGGGGATGTCCCCCGGCGCGGGCGCCATGG
CGGGCATGGGCGGCTCGGCCGGGGCGGCCGGCGTGGCGGGCATGGGGCCGCACTTGAGTCCCAGCCTGAG
CCCGCTCGGGGGGCAGGCGGCCGGGGCCATGGGCGGCCTGGCCCCCTACGCCAACATGAACTCCATGAGC
CCCATGTACGGGCAGGCGGGCCTGAGCCGCGCCCGCGACCCCAAGACCTACAGGCGCAGCTACACGCACG
CAAAGCCGCCCTACTCGTACATCTCGCTCATCACCATGGCCATCCAGCAGAGCCCCAACAAGATGCTGAC
GCTGAGCGAGATCTACCAGTGGATCATGGACCTCTTCCCCTTCTACCGGCAGAACCAGCAGCGCTGGCAG
AACTCCATCCGCCACTCGCTCTCCTTCAACGACTGTTTCCTGAAGGTGCCCCGCTCGCCCGACAAGCCCG
GCAAGGGCTCCTTCTGGACCCTGCACCCTGACTCGGGCAACATGTTCGAGAACGGCTGCTACCTGCGCCG
CCAGAAGCGCTTCAAGTGCGAGAAGCAGCTGGCGCTGAAGGAGGCCGCAGGCGCCGCCGGCAGCGGCAAG
AAGGCGGCCGCCGGAGCCCAGGCCTCACAGGCTCAACTCGGGGAGGCCGCCGGGCCGGCCTCCGAGACTC
CGGCGGGCACCGAGTCGCCTCACTCGAGCGCCTCCCCGTGCCAGGAGCACAAGCGAGGGGGCCTGGGAGA
GCTGAAGGGGACGCCGGCTGCGGCGCTGAGCCCCCCAGAGCCGGCGCCCTCTCCCGGGCAGCAGCAGCAG
GCCGCGGCCCACCTGCTGGGCCCGCCCCACCACCCGGGCCTGCCGCCTGAGGCCCACCTGAAGCCGGAAC
ACCACTACGCCTTCAACCACCCGTTCTCCATCAACAACCTCATGTCCTCGGAGCAGCAGCACCACCACAG
CCACCACCACCACCAGCCCCACAAAATGGACCTCAAGGCCTACGAACAGGTGATGCACTACCCCGGCTAC
GGTTCCCCCATGCCTGGCAGCTTGGCCATGGGCCCGGTCACGAACAAAACGGGCCTGGACGCCTCGCCCC
TGGCCGCAGATACCTCCTACTACCAGGGGGTGTACTCCCGGCCCATTATGAACTCCTCTTAA
